>Addgene plasmid #228338 | pMT2077 | addgene full sequence | sequence record 457085 | Addgene NGS Result
GACGAAAGGGCCTCGTGATACGCCTATTTTTATAGGTTAATGTCATGATAATAATGGTTTCTTAGACGTC
AGGTGGCACTTTTCGGGGAAATGTGCGCGGAACCCCTATTTGTTTATTTTTCTAAATACATTCAAATATG
TATCCGCTCATGAGACAATAACCCTGATAAATGCTTCAATAATATTGAAAAAGGAAGAGTATGAGTATTC
AACATTTCCGTGTCGCCCTTATTCCCTTTTTTGCGGCATTTTGCCTTCCTGTTTTTGCTCACCCAGAAAC
GCTGGTGAAAGTAAAAGATGCTGAAGATCAGTTGGGTGCACGAGTGGGTTACATCGAACTGGATCTCAAC
AGCGGTAAGATCCTTGAGAGTTTTCGCCCCGAAGAACGTTTTCCAATGATGAGCACTTTTAAAGTTCTGC
TATGTGGCGCGGTATTATCCCGTATTGACGCCGGGCAAGAGCAACTCGGTCGCCGCATACACTATTCTCA
GAATGACTTGGTTGAGTACTCACCAGTCACAGAAAAGCATCTTACGGATGGCATGACAGTAAGAGAATTA
TGCAGTGCTGCCATAACCATGAGTGATAACACTGCGGCCAACTTACTTCTGACAACGATCGGAGGACCGA
AGGAGCTAACCGCTTTTTTGCACAACATGGGGGATCATGTAACTCGCCTTGATCGTTGGGAACCGGAGCT
GAATGAAGCCATACCAAACGACGAGCGTGACACCACGATGCCTGTAGCAATGGCAACAACGTTGCGCAAA
CTATTAACTGGCGAACTACTTACTCTAGCTTCCCGGCAACAATTAATAGACTGGATGGAGGCGGATAAAG
TTGCAGGACCACTTCTGCGCTCGGCCCTTCCGGCTGGCTGGTTTATTGCTGATAAATCTGGAGCCGGTGA
GCGTGGGTCTCGCGGTATCATTGCAGCACTGGGGCCAGATGGTAAGCCCTCCCGTATCGTAGTTATCTAC
ACGACGGGGAGTCAGGCAACTATGGATGAACGAAATAGACAGATCGCTGAGATAGGTGCCTCACTGATTA
AGCATTGGTAACTGTCAGACCAAGTTTACTCATATATACTTTAGATTGATTTAAAACTTCATTTTTAATT
TAAAAGGATCTAGGTGAAGATCCTTTTTGATAATCTCATGACCAAAATCCCTTAACGTGAGTTTTCGTTC
CACTGAGCGTCAGACCCCGTAGAAAAGATCAAAGGATCTTCTTGAGATCCTTTTTTTCTGCGCGTAATCT
GCTGCTTGCAAACAAAAAAACCACCGCTACCAGCGGTGGTTTGTTTGCCGGATCAAGAGCTACCAACTCT
TTTTCCGAAGGTAACTGGCTTCAGCAGAGCGCAGATACCAAATACTGTTCTTCTAGTGTAGCCGTAGTTA
GGCCACCACTTCAAGAACTCTGTAGCACCGCCTACATACCTCGCTCTGCTAATCCTGTTACCAGTGGCTG
CTGCCAGTGGCGATAAGTCGTGTCTTACCGGGTTGGACTCAAGACGATAGTTACCGGATAAGGCGCAGCG
GTCGGGCTGAACGGGGGGTTCGTGCACACAGCCCAGCTTGGAGCGAACGACCTACACCGAACTGAGATAC
CTACAGCGTGAGCTATGAGAAAGCGCCACGCTTCCCGAAGGGAGAAAGGCGGACAGGTATCCGGTAAGCG
GCAGGGTCGGAACAGGAGAGCGCACGAGGGAGCTTCCAGGGGGAAACGCCTGGTATCTTTATAGTCCTGT
CGGGTTTCGCCACCTCTGACTTGAGCGTCGATTTTTGTGATGCTCGTCAGGGGGGCGGAGCCTATGGAAA
AACGCCAGCAACGCGGCCTTTTTACGGTTCCTGGCCTTTTGCTGGCCTTTTGCTCACATGTTCTTTCCTG
CGTTATCCCCTGATTCTGTGGATAACCGTATTACCGCCTTTGAGTGAGCTGATACCGCTCGCCGCAGCCG
AACGACCGAGCGCAGCGAGTCAGTGAGCGAGGAAGCGGAAGAGCGCCCAATACGCAAACCGCCTCTCCCC
GCGCGTTGGCCGATTCATTAATGCAGCTGGCACGACAGGTTTCCCGACTGGAAAGCGGGCAGTGAGCGCA
ACGCAATTAATGTGAGTTAGCTCACTCATTAGGCACCCCAGGCTTTACACTTTATGCTTCCGGCTCGTAT
GTTGTGTGGAATTGTGAGCGGATAACAATTTCACACAGGAAACAGCTATGACCATGATTACGCCAAGCTT
GCGGCCGCGGATCCTTTACCGTAGGATTTACTTATACCCAACTGGCGCGCCTCCTTTCTCTTGGATATAG
CTCATCCAGATCAAAGGGAATGCTTAAATTGAGAAATAGCTGTCTCCTTATAATACTTTGTTTCCAATTC
AACTGTTGAAGATTATTTGGCTCACTTGATAGTTGGTTTAACAATGCCCTAGCCCTTTCATCAAGAAACG
GTCGATTTTCCTCTATAGCGTTGTTTAGGTCCTCTGGTTGCACTCCTAGTATACCATTCACAATCTTGAC
AACTTTTTCATCACTCTTACTATCCGATTGTTCTAAGTCTTCAATTGAGAGAGTACTGAACGATCTCGTT
GGTTCATCTAGCTCTGGCGCAGCCTCAAATTCCTCAAAAGAGGCATCAGAAAACGAGCCAAACTCTTCAT
CTTCTTTGGCTTTATTTACAAGGATCCTATGTATGATACGAAACGTACCGTATCGTTAAGGTAGCGTCAA
AATTTAACTGTTCTAACCCCTACTTGACAGCAATATATAAACAGAAGGAAGCTGCCCTGTCTTAAACCTT
TTTTTTTATCATCATTATTAGCTTACTTTCATAATTGCGACTGGTTCCAATTGACAAGCTTTTGATTTTA
ACGACTTTTAACGACAACTTGAGAAGATCAAAAAACAACTAATTATTCGAAACGACTAGTATGGTTTCTA
AGGGTGAAGAGTTGTTCACTGGTGTTGTTCCAATCTTGGTTGAGTTGGACGGTGACGTTAACGGACACAA
GTTCTCTGTTTCTGGTGAAGGTGAGGGTGACGCTACTTACGGAAAGTTGACTTTGAAGTTCATCTGTACT
ACTGGTAAGTTGCCAGTTCCATGGCCAACTTTGGTTACTACTTTGACTTACGGTGTTCAGTGTTTCTCCA
GATACCCAGACCACATGAAGCAGCACGATTTCTTCAAGTCTGCTATGCCAGAGGGTTACGTTCAAGAGAG
AACTATCTTCTTCAAGGACGACGGTAACTACAAGACTAGAGCTGAGGTTAAGTTCGAGGGTGACACATTG
GTTAACAGAATCGAGTTGAAGGGTATCGACTTCAAAGAGGACGGAAACATCTTGGGTCACAAGTTGGAGT
ACAACTACAACTCCCACAACGTTTACATCATGGCTGACAAGCAGAAGAACGGTATCAAGGTTAACTTCAA
GATCAGACACAACATCGAGGACGGTTCCGTTCAATTGGCTGACCACTACCAACAGAACACTCCAATTGGT
GACGGTCCAGTTTTGTTGCCAGACAACCACTACTTGTCCACTCAATCCGCTTTGTCCAAGGACCCAAACG
AGAAGAGAGATCACATGGTTTTGTTGGAGTTCGTTACTGCTGCTGGTATCACTTTGGGTATGGACGAGTT
GTACAAGTAACTCGAGCCTTAGACATGACTGTTCCTCAGTTCAAGTTGGGCACTTACGAGAAGACCGGTC
TTGCTAGATTCTAATCAAGAGGATGTCAGAATGCCATTTGCCTGAGAGATGCAGGCTTCATTTTTGATAC
TTTTTTATTTGTAACCTATATAGTATAGGATTTTTTTTGTCATTTTGTTTCTTCTCGTACGAGCTTGCTC
CTGATCAGCCTATCTCGCAGCTGATGAATATCTTGTGGTAGGGGTTTGGGAAAATCATTCGAGTTTGATG
TTTTTCTTGGTATTTCCCACTCCTCTTCAGAGTACAGAAGATTAAGTGAGACGTTCGTTTGTGCAAGCTT
AGATCTTCTAGAGACAATAAGAAGAAAAAAAAAGAAAAGCGGTGGGGGAGGGATTATTAAATAAGGATTA
TGTAACCCCAGGGTACCGTTCTATACATATTTAAGGATTATTTAGGACAATCGATGAAATCGGCATCAAA
CTGGATGGGAGTATAGTGTCCGGATAATCGGATAAATCATCTTGCGAGGAGCCGCTTGGTTGGTTGGTGA
GAGGAGTGAAATATGTGTCTCCTCACCCAAGAATCGCGATATCAGCACCCTGTGGGGGACACTATTGGCC
TCCCTCCCAAACCTTCGATGTGGTAGTGCTTTATTATATTGATTACATTGATTACATAGCTAAACCCTGC
CTGGTTGCAAGTTGAGCTCCGAATTCCAATATTAGTAAAATGCCTGCAAGATAACCTCGGTATGGCGTCC
GACCCCGCTTAATTATTTTAACTCCTTTCCAACGAGGACTTCGTAATTTTTGATTAGGGAGTTGAGAAAC
GGGGGGTCTTGATACCTCCTCGATTTCAGATCCCACCCCCTCTCAGTCCCAAGTGGGACCCCCCTCGGCC
GTGAAATGCGCGCACTTTAGTTTTTTTCGCATGTAAACGCCGGTGTCCGTCATCTAGAGAATTCCCCGCT
CAGAAGAACTCGTCAAGAAGGCGATAGAAGGCGATGCGCTGCGAATCGGGAGCGGCGATACCGTAAAGCA
CGAGGAAGCGGTCAGCCCATTCGCCGCCAAGCTCTTCAGCAATATCACGGGTAGCCAACGCTATGTCCTG
ATAGCGGTCCGCCACACCCAGCCGGCCACAGTCGATGAATCCAGAAAAGCGGCCATTTTCCACCATGATA
TTCGGCAAGCAGGCATCGCCATGGGTCACGACGAGATCCTCGCCGTCGGGCATGCGCGCCTTGAGCCTGG
CGAACAGTTCGGCTGGCGCGAGCCCCTGATGCTCTTCGTCCAGATCATCCTGATCGACAAGACCGGCTTC
CATCCGAGTACGTGCTCGCTCGATGCGATGTTTCGCTTGGTGGTCGAATGGGCAGGTAGCCGGATCAAGC
GTATGCAGCCGCCGCATTGCATCAGCCATGATGGATACTTTCTCGGCAGGAGCAAGGTGAGATGACAGGA
GATCCTGCCCCGGCACTTCGCCCAATAGCAGCCAGTCCCTTCCCGCTTCAGTGACAACGTCGAGCACAGC
TGCGCAAGGAACGCCCGTCGTGGCCAGCCACGATAGCCGCGCTGCCTCGTCCTGCAGTTCATTCAGGGCA
CCGGACAGGTCGGTCTTGACAAAAAGAACCGGGCGCCCCTGCGCTGACAGCCGGAACACGGCGGCATCAG
AGCAGCCGATTGTCTGTTGTGCCCAGTCATAGCCGAATAGCCTCTCCACCCAAGCGGCCGGAGAACCTGC
GTGCAATCCATCTTGTTCAATCATATGGTTTCTATATTATCTTTGTACTAAAGAGCAATTGATAATGTGC
GAGAAAAACTGGTCCTTATATACCGTTTGCAGCACTCCCTCCCGAACTTTACGAAAAGTCGTGCGCCACC
TGATTTTCATCACGCCAAAAACCTACACGTATGACTACTCCGGGCCAGTGTTCACCACGAGCTATATAGT
GTTAATTAATTACCTTATTGGTTAGCTCTGCATGTAAGGGTGGTGTGAGCCGGGAATTGGGTCTACTCTA
GCGTTCAGTAAGGTGATATAAAGCTCTGTAGAATTCACTGGCCGTCGTTTTACAACGTCGTGACTGGGAA
AACCCTGGCGTTACCCAACTTAATCGCCTTGCAGCACATCCCCCTTTCGCCAGCTGGCGTAATAGCGAAG
AGGCCCGCACCGATCGCCCTTCCCAACAGTTGCGCAGCCTGAATGGCGAATGGCGCCTGATGCGGTATTT
TCTCCTTACGCATCTGTGCGGTATTTCACACCGCATATGGTGCACTCTCAGTACAATCTGCTCTGATGCC
GCATAGTTAAGCCAGCCCCGACACCCGCCAACACCCGCTGACGCGCCCTGACGGGCTTGTCTGCTCCCGG
CATCCGCTTACAGACAAGCTGTGACCGTCTCCGGGAGCTGCATGTGTCAGAGGTTTTCACCGTCATCACC
GAAACGCGCGA
Features (pLannotate 1.2.2; 17 found; start..end, strand, type, name):
     96..200     +  promoter       AmpR promoter: bla
    201..1061    +  CDS            AmpR: β-lactamase; bla; confers resistance to ampicillin, carbenicillin, and related antibiotics
   1232..1820    +  rep_origin     ori: high-copy-number ColE1/pMB1/pBR322/pUC origin of replication
   2003..2095    +  CDS            lacI (fragment): lac repressor; lacI; The lac repressor binds to the lac operator to inhibit transcription in E. coli. This inhibition can be relieved by adding lactose or isopropyl-β-D-thiogalactopyranoside (IPTG).
   2108..2129    +  protein_bind   CAP binding site: CAP binding activates transcription in the presence of cAMP. E. coli catabolite activator protein
   2144..2174    +  promoter       lac promoter: promoter for the E. coli lac operon
   2182..2198    +  protein_bind   lac operator: The lac repressor binds to the lac operator to inhibit transcription in E. coli. This inhibition can be relieved by adding lactose or isopropyl-β-D-thiogalactopyranoside (IPTG). lac repressor encoded by lacI
   2727..2924    +  promoter       AOX1 promoter (fragment): Pichia pastoris AOX1; inducible promoter, regulated by methanol
   2931..3647    +  CDS            EGFP: EGFP is a basic (constitutively fluorescent) green fluorescent protein published in 1996, derived from Aequorea victoria. It is reported to be a rapidly-maturing weak dimer with moderate acid sensitivity.
   3656..3721    +  CDS            AOX1 (fragment): ALOX1_KOMPC - Experimental evidence at protein level: Swiss-Prot protein existence level 1. Major isoform of alcohol oxidase, which catalyzes the oxidation of methanol to formaldehyde and hydrogen peroxide, the first step in the methanol utilization pathway of methylotrophic yeasts. From Komagataella phaffii (strain ATCC 76273 / CBS 7435 / CECT 11047 / NRRL Y-11430 / Wegner 21-1) (Yeast) (Pichia pastoris).
   3725..3971    +  terminator     AOX1 terminator: Pichia pastoris AOX1; transcription terminator for AOX1
   4012..4029    -  promoter       ADH1 promoter (fragment): S. cerevisiae ADH1; promoter for alcohol dehydrogenase 1
   4090..4106    +  mobile_element Tn7L (fragment): mini-Tn7 element (left end of the Tn7 transposon) Tn7
   4623..5414    -  CDS            neo: KKA2_KLEPN - Also known as kan, nptII. Experimental evidence at protein level: Swiss-Prot protein existence level 1. Resistance to kanamycin, neomycin, paromomycin, ribostamycin, butirosin and gentamicin B. From Klebsiella pneumoniae.
   5703..5860    +  CDS            lacZα (fragment): LacZα fragment of β-galactosidase; lacZ fragment
   5866..5965    -  misc_feature   bom (fragment): basis of mobility region from pBR322
   6067..1       -  CDS            rop (fragment) (across the origin): Rop protein, which maintains plasmids at low copy number; rop
