[The description below was written by a language model from this plasmid's Addgene catalogue record and pLannotate feature annotations shown in this document.]
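Description:
pMT2077 is a yeast expression and synthetic-biology plasmid of about 6.1 kb, built on a pUC19 backbone, that places EGFP under a promoter regulated by 2,4-diacetylphloroglucinol (DAPG). In E. coli it is maintained at high copy through the ColE1/pUC origin and selected with ampicillin via the bla promoter and β-lactamase gene. Leftover pUC19 sequences are also annotated: the CAP binding site, lac promoter and operator, and fragments of lacI, lacZα, bom and rop. They play no evident role in the yeast cassette. For selection in yeast, the plasmid carries a neo (nptII) aminoglycoside phosphotransferase gene in reverse orientation, which confers G418 resistance. The promoter and terminator driving this marker are not annotated, and no yeast replication origin is detected. That absence would be consistent with chromosomal integration, although the record does not state how the plasmid is maintained in yeast.

The payload is an EGFP coding sequence, derived from Aequorea victoria GFP, driven by the synthetic promoter KpPhl1.1. The annotation tool recognises only an AOX1 promoter fragment immediately upstream of EGFP, suggesting that the synthetic promoter incorporates AOX1-derived core sequence. Downstream lie a short AOX1 coding fragment and the AOX1 transcription terminator. These Komagataella phaffii (Pichia pastoris) elements, together with the "Kp" prefix, point to that yeast as the likely host, although the record lists only "yeast". No DAPG-responsive regulator gene is annotated on this plasmid, so that component is presumably supplied separately. Very short matches to the ADH1 promoter and Tn7L are probably incidental. The construct serves as a fluorescent reporter for characterising the strength and inducibility of DAPG-controlled synthetic promoters.
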