Addgene plasmid #228338: pMT2077
Purpose: 2,4-Diacetylphloroglucinol (DAPG)-regulatable EGFP expression
Depositing lab: Jun Ishii. Depositing organization: Kobe University. Publication: Designing strong inducible synthetic promoters in yeasts. Tominaga M, Shima Y, Nozaki K, Ito Y, Someda M, Shoya Y, Hashii N, Obata C, Matsumoto-Kitano M, Suematsu K, Matsukawa T, Hosoya K, Hashiba N, Kondo A, Ishii J. Nat Commun. 2024 Dec 19;15(1):10653. doi: 10.1038/s41467-024-54865-z. PubMed 39702268.
Backbone
  Vector backbone: pUC19
  Vector type: Yeast Expression, Synthetic Biology
  Selectable markers: Neomycin (select with G418)
Growth in bacteria
  Bacterial resistance: Ampicillin, 100 μg/mL
  Growth temperature: 37°C
  Growth strain: DH5alpha
  Copy number: High Copy
Gene/Insert
  Gene/Insert name: EGFP
  Species: Synthetic; Aequorea victoria
  Promoter: 2,4-Diacetylphloroglucinol-regulatable synthetic promoter (KpPhl1.1)
  Cloning method: Ligation Independent Cloning
Terms and licenses: Academic/Nonprofit Terms; Industry Terms: Not Available to Industry
How to cite: pMT2077 was a gift from Jun Ishii (Addgene plasmid # 228338 ; http://n2t.net/addgene:228338 ; RRID:Addgene_228338)
